Addgene plasmid #90815: NXT1 A6.3 gRNA
Purpose: 3rd generation lentiviral gRNA plasmid targeting human NXT1
Depositing lab: Iain Cheeseman. Depositing organization: Whitehead Institute for Biomedical Research. Publication: Large-Scale Analysis of CRISPR/Cas9 Cell-Cycle Knockouts Reveals the Diversity of p53-Dependent Responses to Cell-Cycle Defects. McKinley KL, Cheeseman IM. Dev Cell. 2017 Feb 27;40(4):405-420.e2. doi: 10.1016/j.devcel.2017.01.012. Epub 2017 Feb 16. PubMed 28216383.
Backbone
  Vector backbone: pLenti-sgRNA
  Backbone manufacturer: Eric Lander & David Sabatini labs (Addgene plasmid #71409)
  Backbone size w/o insert (bp): 9151
  Vector type: Lentiviral, CRISPR
  Selectable markers: Puromycin
Growth in bacteria
  Bacterial resistance: Ampicillin, 100 μg/mL
  Growth temperature: 37°C
  Growth strain: NEB Stable
  Copy number: Unknown
Gene/Insert
  Gene/Insert name: NXT1 (Guide Designation A6.3) (alt name: pKMKO series)
  gRNA/shRNA sequence: CACCgACGCCGCCGCTTATCCATGG
  Species: H. sapiens (human)
  Promoter: U6
  Cloning method: Restriction Enzyme; 5′ cloning site BsmBI (destroyed during cloning); 3′ cloning site BsmBI (destroyed during cloning)
  Sequencing primers: 5′ hU6-F (5'-GAGGGCCTATTTCCCATGATT-3'); 3′ EF1a-R (5'-CACGGCGACTACTGCACTTA-3')
Terms and licenses: Academic/Nonprofit Terms; Industry Terms: Not Available to Industry
Depositor comments: Please note that gRNA target sequence listed is not strictly the 20nt spacer sequence, but also contains the 5' BsmBI overhang. For more information about knockout human cell lines generated using this plasmid, please see http://cellcycleknockouts.wi.mit.edu/ .
How to cite: NXT1 A6.3 gRNA was a gift from Iain Cheeseman (Addgene plasmid # 90815 ; http://n2t.net/addgene:90815 ; RRID:Addgene_90815)
