[The description below was written by a language model from this plasmid's Addgene catalogue record and pLannotate feature annotations shown in this document.]
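Description:
NXT1 A6.3 gRNA is a third-generation lentiviral CRISPR guide plasmid built on the pLenti-sgRNA backbone, carrying a single guide RNA directed against human NXT1. It is propagated in E. coli through a high-copy ColE1/pUC-type origin with ampicillin selection (AmpR under its own bla promoter). The backbone also retains an f1 origin, an SV40 origin and small lac/lacZα and phage-promoter remnants. The guide was inserted between two BsmBI sites that were destroyed during cloning. The depositor notes that the recorded guide sequence includes the 5′ cloning overhang rather than being only the 20-nt spacer. The catalogue gives the empty backbone as 9151 bp, whereas the sequenced plasmid is 7,302 nt. Loss of a filler fragment on guide insertion would be one explanation, but the record does not state this.

The transfer cassette runs from an RSV promoter-driven truncated HIV-1 5′ LTR to a self-inactivating ΔU3 3′ LTR followed by an SV40 polyadenylation signal. The chimeric RSV/LTR makes genomic RNA production Tat-independent. The Ψ packaging signal with a partial gag sequence, the RRE and the cPPT/CTS support encapsidation, Rev-dependent export and nuclear import. Within this unit, a human U6 Pol III promoter transcribes the NXT1 spacer fused to the S. pyogenes Cas9 guide scaffold. A downstream EF-1α core promoter drives puromycin N-acetyltransferase, with a WPRE to enhance expression. No Cas9 is encoded, so the nuclease must be supplied separately in the target cells. The plasmid belongs to a guide series used for large-scale Cas9 knockout analysis of cell-cycle genes in human cells, with puromycin selecting for transduced cells.
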