Features (pLannotate 1.2.2; 28 found; start..end, strand, type, name):
      1..67      +  rep_origin     RSF ori (fragment): Plasmids containing the RSF 1030 origin of replication can be propagated in E. coli cells that contain additional plasmids with compatible origins.
     69..161     +  CDS            lacI (fragment): lac repressor; lacI; The lac repressor binds to the lac operator to inhibit transcription in E. coli. This inhibition can be relieved by adding lactose or isopropyl-β-D-thiogalactopyranoside (IPTG).
    174..195     +  protein_bind   CAP binding site: CAP binding activates transcription in the presence of cAMP. E. coli catabolite activator protein
    210..240     +  promoter       lac promoter: promoter for the E. coli lac operon
    248..264     +  protein_bind   lac operator: The lac repressor binds to the lac operator to inhibit transcription in E. coli. This inhibition can be relieved by adding lactose or isopropyl-β-D-thiogalactopyranoside (IPTG). lac repressor encoded by lacI
    309..327     +  promoter       T3 promoter: promoter for bacteriophage T3 RNA polymerase
    355..581     +  promoter       RSV promoter: Rous sarcoma virus enhancer/promoter
    582..762     +  LTR            5' LTR (truncated): truncated 5' long terminal repeat (LTR) from HIV-1
    809..934     +  misc_feature   HIV-1 Ψ: packaging signal of human immunodeficiency virus type 1
    918..1281    +  CDS            HIV-1 gag (fragment): gag protein from human immunodeficiency virus 1; gag
   1427..1660    +  misc_feature   RRE: The Rev response element (RRE) of HIV-1 allows for Rev-dependent mRNA export from the nucleus to the cytoplasm.
   2037..2063    +  CDS            Rev (fragment): human immunodeficiency virus 1 (HIV-1) Rev protein; rev; enhances nuclear export of unspliced and incompletely spliced viral mRNAs
   2067..2307    +  promoter       U6 promoter: RNA polymerase III promoter for human U6 snRNA
   2355..2422    +  misc_RNA       tracrRNA (fragment): trans-activating CRISPR RNA for the Streptococcus pyogenes CRISPR/Cas9 system
   2471..2588    +  misc_feature   cPPT/CTS: central polypurine tract and central termination sequence of HIV-1
   2657..2868    +  promoter       EF-1α core promoter: core promoter for human elongation factor EF-1α
   2894..3493    +  CDS            PuroR (fragment): puromycin N-acetyltransferase; pac from Streptomyces; confers resistance to puromycin
   3509..4097    +  misc_feature   WPRE: woodchuck hepatitis virus posttranscriptional regulatory element
   4148..4167    +  misc_feature   cPPT/CTS (fragment): central polypurine tract and central termination sequence of HIV-1
   4169..4402    +  LTR            3' LTR (ΔU3): self-inactivating 3' long terminal repeat (LTR) from HIV-1
   4480..4601    +  polyA_signal   SV40 poly(A) signal: SV40 polyadenylation signal
   4641..4776    +  rep_origin     SV40 ori: SV40 origin of replication
   4797..4815    -  promoter       T7 promoter: promoter for bacteriophage T7 RNA polymerase
   4823..4978    +  CDS            lacZα (fragment): LacZα fragment of β-galactosidase; lacZ fragment
   4983..5411    +  rep_origin     f1 ori (sequence partly withheld): f1 bacteriophage origin of replication; arrow indicates direction of (+) strand synthesis
   5464..5568    +  promoter       AmpR promoter: bla
   5569..6429    +  CDS            AmpR: β-lactamase; bla; confers resistance to ampicillin, carbenicillin, and related antibiotics
   6600..7188    +  rep_origin     ori: high-copy-number ColE1/pMB1/pBR322/pUC origin of replication
>Addgene plasmid #90815 | NXT1 A6.3 gRNA | addgene full sequence | sequence record 183293 | Addgene NGS Result
TGAGCTGATACCGCTCGCCGCAGCCGAACGACCGAGCGCAGCGAGTCAGTGAGCGAGGAAGCGGAAGAGC
GCCCAATACGCAAACCGCCTCTCCCCGCGCGTTGGCCGATTCATTAATGCAGCTGGCACGACAGGTTTCC
CGACTGGAAAGCGGGCAGTGAGCGCAACGCAATTAATGTGAGTTAGCTCACTCATTAGGCACCCCAGGCT
TTACACTTTATGCTTCCGGCTCGTATGTTGTGTGGAATTGTGAGCGGATAACAATTTCACACAGGAAACA
GCTATGACCATGATTACGCCAAGCGCGCAATTAACCCTCACTAAAGGGAACAAAAGCTGGAGCTGCAAGC
TTAATGTAGTCTTATGCAATACTCTTGTAGTCTTGCAACATGGTAACGATGAGTTAGCAACATGCCTTAC
AAGGAGAGAAAAAGCACCGTGCATGCCGATTGGTGGAAGTAAGGTGGTACGATCGTGCCTTATTAGGAAG
GCAACAGACGGGTCTGACATGGATTGGACGAACCACTGAATTGCCGCATTGCAGAGATATTGTATTTAAG
TGCCTAGCTCGATACATAAACGGGTCTCTCTGGTTAGACCAGATCTGAGCCTGGGAGCTCTCTGGCTAAC
TAGGGAACCCACTGCTTAAGCCTCAATAAAGCTTGCCTTGAGTGCTTCAAGTAGTGTGTGCCCGTCTGTT
GTGTGACTCTGGTAACTAGAGATCCCTCAGACCCTTTTAGTCAGTGTGGAAAATCTCTAGCAGTGGCGCC
CGAACAGGGACTTGAAAGCGAAAGGGAAACCAGAGGAGCTCTCTCGACGCAGGACTCGGCTTGCTGAAGC
GCGCACGGCAAGAGGCGAGGGGCGGCGACTGGTGAGTACGCCAAAAATTTTGACTAGCGGAGGCTAGAAG
GAGAGAGATGGGTGCGAGAGCGTCAGTATTAAGCGGGGGAGAATTAGATCGCGATGGGAAAAAATTCGGT
TAAGGCCAGGGGGAAAGAAAAAATATAAATTAAAACATATAGTATGGGCAAGCAGGGAGCTAGAACGATT
CGCAGTTAATCCTGGCCTGTTAGAAACATCAGAAGGCTGTAGACAAATACTGGGACAGCTACAACCATCC
CTTCAGACAGGATCAGAAGAACTTAGATCATTATATAATACAGTAGCAACCCTCTATTGTGTGCATCAAA
GGATAGAGATAAAAGACACCAAGGAAGCTTTAGACAAGATAGAGGAAGAGCAAAACAAAAGTAAGACCAC
CGCACAGCAAGCGGCCGCTGATCTTCAGACCTGGAGGAGGAGATATGAGGGACAATTGGAGAAGTGAATT
ATATAAATATAAAGTAGTAAAAATTGAACCATTAGGAGTAGCACCCACCAAGGCAAAGAGAAGAGTGGTG
CAGAGAGAAAAAAGAGCAGTGGGAATAGGAGCTTTGTTCCTTGGGTTCTTGGGAGCAGCAGGAAGCACTA
TGGGCGCAGCGTCAATGACGCTGACGGTACAGGCCAGACAATTATTGTCTGGTATAGTGCAGCAGCAGAA
CAATTTGCTGAGGGCTATTGAGGCGCAACAGCATCTGTTGCAACTCACAGTCTGGGGCATCAAGCAGCTC
CAGGCAAGAATCCTGGCTGTGGAAAGATACCTAAAGGATCAACAGCTCCTGGGGATTTGGGGTTGCTCTG
GAAAACTCATTTGCACCACTGCTGTGCCTTGGAATGCTAGTTGGAGTAATAAATCTCTGGAACAGATTTG
GAATCACACGACCTGGATGGAGTGGGACAGAGAAATTAACAATTACACAAGCTTAATACACTCCTTAATT
GAAGAATCGCAAAACCAGCAAGAAAAGAATGAACAAGAATTATTGGAATTAGATAAATGGGCAAGTTTGT
GGAATTGGTTTAACATAACAAATTGGCTGTGGTATATAAAATTATTCATAATGATAGTAGGAGGCTTGGT
AGGTTTAAGAATAGTTTTTGCTGTACTTTCTATAGTGAATAGAGTTAGGCAGGGATATTCACCATTATCG
TTTCAGACCCACCTCCCAACCCCGAGGGGACCCAGAGAGGGCCTATTTCCCATGATTCCTTCATATTTGC
ATATACGATACAAGGCTGTTAGAGAGATAATTAGAATTAATTTGACTGTAAACACAAAGATATTAGTACA
AAATACGTGACGTAGAAAGTAATAATTTCTTGGGTAGTTTGCAGTTTTAAAATTATGTTTTAAAATGGAC
TATCATATGCTTACCGTAACTTGAAAGTATTTCGATTTCTTGGCTTTATATATCTTGTGGAAAGGACGAA
ACACCGACGCCGCCGCTTATCCATGGGTTTAAGAGCTATGCTGGAAACAGCATAGCAAGTTTAAATAAGG
CTAGTCCGTTATCAACTTGAAAAAGTGGCACCGAGTCGGTGCTTTTTTTGAATTCTAGATCTTGAGACAA
ATGGCAGTATTCATCCACAATTTTAAAAGAAAAGGGGGGATTGGGGGGTACAGTGCAGGGGAAAGAATAG
TAGACATAATAGCAACAGACATACAAACTAAAGAATTACAAAAACAAATTACAAAAATTCAAAATTTTCG
GGTTTATTACAGGGACAGCAGAGATCCACTTTGGCGCCGGCTCGAGTGGCTCCGGTGCCCGTCAGTGGGC
AGAGCGCACATCGCCCACAGTCCCCGAGAAGTTGGGGGGAGGGGTCGGCAATTGAACCGGTGCCTAGAGA
AGGTGGCGCGGGGTAAACTGGGAAAGTGATGTCGTGTACTGGCTCCGCCTTTTTCCCGAGGGTGGGGGAG
AACCGTATATAAGTGCAGTAGTCGCCGTGAACGTTCTTTTTCGCAACGGGTTTGCCGCCAGAACACAGGT
GTCGTGACGCGGGATCCGCCACCATGACCGAGTACAAGCCCACGGTGCGCCTCGCCACCCGCGACGACGT
CCCCAGGGCCGTACGCACCCTCGCCGCCGCGTTCGCCGACTACCCCGCCACGCGCCACACCGTCGATCCG
GACCGCCACATCGAGCGGGTCACCGAGCTGCAAGAACTCTTCCTCACGCGCGTCGGGCTCGACATCGGCA
AGGTGTGGGTCGCGGACGACGGCGCCGCGGTGGCGGTCTGGACCACGCCGGAGAGCGTCGAAGCGGGGGC
GGTGTTCGCCGAGATCGGCCCGCGCATGGCCGAGTTGAGCGGTTCCCGGCTGGCCGCGCAGCAACAGATG
GAAGGCCTCCTGGCGCCGCACCGGCCCAAGGAGCCCGCGTGGTTCCTGGCCACCGTCGGAGTCTCGCCCG
ACCACCAGGGCAAGGGTCTGGGCAGCGCCGTCGTGCTCCCCGGAGTGGAGGCGGCCGAGCGCGCCGGGGT
GCCCGCCTTCCTGGAGACCTCCGCGCCCCGCAACCTCCCCTTCTACGAGCGGCTCGGCTTCACCGTCACC
GCCGACGTCGAGGTGCCCGAAGGACCGCGCACCTGGTGCATGACCCGCAAGCCCGGTGCCTGAACGCGTT
AAGTCGACAATCAACCTCTGGATTACAAAATTTGTGAAAGATTGACTGGTATTCTTAACTATGTTGCTCC
TTTTACGCTATGTGGATACGCTGCTTTAATGCCTTTGTATCATGCTATTGCTTCCCGTATGGCTTTCATT
TTCTCCTCCTTGTATAAATCCTGGTTGCTGTCTCTTTATGAGGAGTTGTGGCCCGTTGTCAGGCAACGTG
GCGTGGTGTGCACTGTGTTTGCTGACGCAACCCCCACTGGTTGGGGCATTGCCACCACCTGTCAGCTCCT
TTCCGGGACTTTCGCTTTCCCCCTCCCTATTGCCACGGCGGAACTCATCGCCGCCTGCCTTGCCCGCTGC
TGGACAGGGGCTCGGCTGTTGGGCACTGACAATTCCGTGGTGTTGTCGGGGAAATCATCGTCCTTTCCTT
GGCTGCTCGCCTGTGTTGCCACCTGGATTCTGCGCGGGACGTCCTTCTGCTACGTCCCTTCGGCCCTCAA
TCCAGCGGACCTTCCTTCCCGCGGCCTGCTGCCGGCTCTGCGGCCTCTTCCGCGTCTTCGCCTTCGCCCT
CAGACGAGTCGGATCTCCCTTTGGGCCGCCTCCCCGCGTCGACTTTAAGACCAATGACTTACAAGGCAGC
TGTAGATCTTAGCCACTTTTTAAAAGAAAAGGGGGGACTGGAAGGGCTAATTCACTCCCAACGAAGACAA
GATCTGCTTTTTGCTTGTACTGGGTCTCTCTGGTTAGACCAGATCTGAGCCTGGGAGCTCTCTGGCTAAC
TAGGGAACCCACTGCTTAAGCCTCAATAAAGCTTGCCTTGAGTGCTTCAAGTAGTGTGTGCCCGTCTGTT
GTGTGACTCTGGTAACTAGAGATCCCTCAGACCCTTTTAGTCAGTGTGGAAAATCTCTAGCAGTACGTAT
AGTAGTTCATGTCATCTTATTATTCAGTATTTATAACTTGCAAAGAAATGAATATCAGAGAGTGAGAGGA
ACTTGTTTATTGCAGCTTATAATGGTTACAAATAAAGCAATAGCATCACAAATTTCACAAATAAAGCATT
TTTTTCACTGCATTCTAGTTGTGGTTTGTCCAAACTCATCAATGTATCTTATCATGTCTGGCTCTAGCTA
TCCCGCCCCTAACTCCGCCCATCCCGCCCCTAACTCCGCCCAGTTCCGCCCATTCTCCGCCCCATGGCTG
ACTAATTTTTTTTATTTATGCAGAGGCCGAGGCCGCCTCGGCCTCTGAGCTATTCCAGAAGTAGTGAGGA
GGCTTTTTTGGAGGCCTAGGGACGTACCCAATTCGCCCTATAGTGAGTCGTATTACGCGCGCTCACTGGC
CGTCGTTTTACAACGTCGTGACTGGGAAAACCCTGGCGTTACCCAACTTAATCGCCTTGCAGCACATCCC
CCTTTCGCCAGCTGGCGTAATAGCGAAGAGGCCCGCACCGATCGCCCTTCCCAACAGTTGCGCAGCCTGA
ATGGCGAATGGG
[124 nt withheld, positions 4983-5106]
C
[91 nt withheld, positions 5108-5198]
A
[49 nt withheld, positions 5200-5248]
CCTTTGACGTTGGAGTCCACGTTCTTT
[37 nt withheld, positions 5276-5312]
ACCCTATCTCGGTCTATTCTTTTGATTTATAAGGGATTTTGCCGATTTCGGCCTATTGGTTAAAAAATGA
GCTGATTTAACAAAAATTTAACGCGAATTTTAACAAAATATTAACGCTTACAATTTAGGTGGCACTTTTC
GGGGAAATGTGCGCGGAACCCCTATTTGTTTATTTTTCTAAATACATTCAAATATGTATCCGCTCATGAG
ACAATAACCCTGATAAATGCTTCAATAATATTGAAAAAGGAAGAGTATGAGTATTCAACATTTCCGTGTC
GCCCTTATTCCCTTTTTTGCGGCATTTTGCCTTCCTGTTTTTGCTCACCCAGAAACGCTGGTGAAAGTAA
AAGATGCTGAAGATCAGTTGGGTGCACGAGTGGGTTACATCGAACTGGATCTCAACAGCGGTAAGATCCT
TGAGAGTTTTCGCCCCGAAGAACGTTTTCCAATGATGAGCACTTTTAAAGTTCTGCTATGTGGCGCGGTA
TTATCCCGTATTGACGCCGGGCAAGAGCAACTCGGTCGCCGCATACACTATTCTCAGAATGACTTGGTTG
AGTACTCACCAGTCACAGAAAAGCATCTTACGGATGGCATGACAGTAAGAGAATTATGCAGTGCTGCCAT
AACCATGAGTGATAACACTGCGGCCAACTTACTTCTGACAACGATCGGAGGACCGAAGGAGCTAACCGCT
TTTTTGCACAACATGGGGGATCATGTAACTCGCCTTGATCGTTGGGAACCGGAGCTGAATGAAGCCATAC
CAAACGACGAGCGTGACACCACGATGCCTGTAGCAATGGCAACAACGTTGCGCAAACTATTAACTGGCGA
ACTACTTACTCTAGCTTCCCGGCAACAATTAATAGACTGGATGGAGGCGGATAAAGTTGCAGGACCACTT
CTGCGCTCGGCCCTTCCGGCTGGCTGGTTTATTGCTGATAAATCTGGAGCCGGTGAGCGTGGGTCTCGCG
GTATCATTGCAGCACTGGGGCCAGATGGTAAGCCCTCCCGTATCGTAGTTATCTACACGACGGGGAGTCA
GGCAACTATGGATGAACGAAATAGACAGATCGCTGAGATAGGTGCCTCACTGATTAAGCATTGGTAACTG
TCAGACCAAGTTTACTCATATATACTTTAGATTGATTTAAAACTTCATTTTTAATTTAAAAGGATCTAGG
TGAAGATCCTTTTTGATAATCTCATGACCAAAATCCCTTAACGTGAGTTTTCGTTCCACTGAGCGTCAGA
CCCCGTAGAAAAGATCAAAGGATCTTCTTGAGATCCTTTTTTTCTGCGCGTAATCTGCTGCTTGCAAACA
AAAAAACCACCGCTACCAGCGGTGGTTTGTTTGCCGGATCAAGAGCTACCAACTCTTTTTCCGAAGGTAA
CTGGCTTCAGCAGAGCGCAGATACCAAATACTGTTCTTCTAGTGTAGCCGTAGTTAGGCCACCACTTCAA
GAACTCTGTAGCACCGCCTACATACCTCGCTCTGCTAATCCTGTTACCAGTGGCTGCTGCCAGTGGCGAT
AAGTCGTGTCTTACCGGGTTGGACTCAAGACGATAGTTACCGGATAAGGCGCAGCGGTCGGGCTGAACGG
GGGGTTCGTGCACACAGCCCAGCTTGGAGCGAACGACCTACACCGAACTGAGATACCTACAGCGTGAGCT
ATGAGAAAGCGCCACGCTTCCCGAAGGGAGAAAGGCGGACAGGTATCCGGTAAGCGGCAGGGTCGGAACA
GGAGAGCGCACGAGGGAGCTTCCAGGGGGAAACGCCTGGTATCTTTATAGTCCTGTCGGGTTTCGCCACC
TCTGACTTGAGCGTCGATTTTTGTGATGCTCGTCAGGGGGGCGGAGCCTATGGAAAAACGCCAGCAACGC
GGCCTTTTTACGGTTCCTGGCCTTTTGCTGGCCTTTTGCTCACATGTTCTTTCCTGCGTTATCCCCTGAT
TCTGTGGATAACCGTATTACCGCCTTTGAG
